>Addgene plasmid #156621 | pD649-HAsp-TMEM25-Fc(DAPA)-AviTag-6xHis | addgene full sequence | sequence record 430445 | Addgene NGS Result
GGCATTGATTATTGACTAGTTATTAATAGTAATCAATTACGGGGTCATTAGTTCATAGCCCATATATGGA
GTTCCGCGTTACATAACTTACGGTAAATGGCCCGCCTGGCTGACCGCCCAACGACCCCCGCCCATTGACG
TCAATAATGACGTATGTTCCCATAGTAACGCCAATAGGGACTTTCCATTGACGTCAATGGGTGGAGTATT
TACGGTAAACTGCCCACTTGGCAGTACATCAAGTGTATCATATGCCAAGTACGCCCCCTATTGACGTCAA
TGACGGTAAATGGCCCGCCTGGCATTATGCCCAGTACATGACCTTATGGGACTTTCCTACTTGGCAGTAC
ATCTACGTATTAGTCATCGCTATTACCATGGTGATGCGGTTTTGGCAGTACATCAATGGGCGTGGATAGC
GGTTTGACTCACGGGGATTTCCAAGTCTCCACCCCATTGACGTCAATGGGAGTTTGTTTTGGCACCAAAA
TCAACGGGACTTTCCAAAATGTCGTAACAACTCCGCCCCATTGACGCAAATGGGCGGTAGGCGTGTACGG
TGGGAGGTCTATATAAGCAGAGCTCGTTTAGTGAACCGTCAGATCGCCTGGAGACGCCATCCACGCTGTT
TTGACCTCCATAGAAGACACCGGGACCGATCCAGCCTCCGCGGCCGGGAACGGTGCATTGGAACGCGGAT
TCCCCGTGCCAAGAGTGACGTAAGTACCGCCTATAGAGTCTATAGGCCCACCCCCTTGGCTTCGTTAGAA
CGCGGCTACAATTAATACATAACCTTATGTATCATACACATACGATTTAGGTGACACTATAGAATAACAT
CCACTTTGCCTTTCTCTCCACAGGTGTCCACTCCCAGGTCCAACTGCACCTCGGTTCTATCGAAAACGCG
CCTGCTAGCGCCACCATGAAGACCATCATTGCCCTGAGCTACATCTTCTGCCTGGTGTTCGCTGCGGCCG
CCGAACTGGAACCTCAGATTGATGGACAGACATGGGCCGAGAGAGCCCTGAGAGAAAACGAGAGACACGC
CTTCACCTGTAGAGTGGCTGGTGGCCCTGGAACACCTAGACTGGCTTGGTATCTGGACGGACAGCTGCAA
GAGGCCAGCACAAGCAGACTGCTGTCTGTTGGCGGAGAGGCCTTTAGCGGCGGCACAAGCACTTTTACCG
TGACAGCCCACAGAGCCCAGCACGAGCTGAATTGCAGCCTGCAAGATCCCAGAAGCGGCAGATCAGCCAA
TGCCAGCGTGATCCTGAACGTGCAGTTCAAGCCTGAGATCGCCCAAGTGGGCGCCAAGTACCAAGAAGCT
CAAGGACCTGGACTGCTGGTGGTGCTGTTTGCCCTCGTTAGAGCCAATCCTCCTGCCAACGTGACCTGGA
TCGATCAGGATGGCCCTGTGACCGTGAATACCAGCGACTTTCTGGTGCTGGACGCCCAGAATTACCCCTG
GCTGACCAATCACACAGTGCAGCTCCAGCTGAGATCTCTGGCCCACAATCTGAGCGTGGTGGCCACAAAT
GATGTGGGCGTGACAAGCGCTTCTCTGCCTGCTCCTGGACTCCTGGCCACAAGAGTTGAAGGCGCGCCGG
GCGGCGACAAGACCCACACCTGCCCCCCCTGCCCAGCTCCAGAACTGCTGGGAGGGCCTTCCGTGTTCCT
GTTCCCCCCCAAGCCCAAGGACACCCTGATGATCAGCAGGACCCCCGAGGTGACCTGCGTGGTGGTGGCC
GTGTCCCACGAGGACCCAGAGGTGAAGTTCAACTGGTACGTGGACGGCGTGGAGGTGCACAACGCCAAGA
CCAAGCCCAGAGAGGAGCAGTACAACAGCACCTACAGGGTGGTGTCCGTGCTGACCGTGCTGCACCAGGA
CTGGCTGAACGGCAAAGAATACAAGTGCAAAGTCTCCAACAAGGCCCTGGCTGCCCCAATCGAAAAGACA
ATCAGCAAGGCCAAGGGCCAGCCACGGGAGCCCCAGGTGTACACCCTGCCCCCCAGCCGGGAGGAGATGA
CCAAGAACCAGGTGTCCCTGACCTGTCTGGTGAAGGGCTTCTACCCCAGCGATATCGCCGTGGAGTGGGA
GAGCAACGGCCAGCCCGAGAACAACTACAAGACCACCCCCCCAGTGCTGGACAGCGACGGCAGCTTCTTC
CTGTACAGCAAGCTGACCGTGGACAAGTCCAGGTGGCAGCAGGGCAACGTGTTCAGCTGCAGCGTGATGC
ACGAGGCCCTGCACAACCACTACACCCAGAAGTCCCTGAGCCTGAGCCCCGGCGGCAGCGGTCTTAATGA
TATTTTCGAGGCTCAGAAGATTGAGTGGCATGAACACCACCACCATCACCACTAAGGCCGGCCTGTAGTC
ACTGGCACAACGCGTTACCCGGTAAGCCAATCGGGTATACACGGTCGTCATACTGCAGACAGGGTTCTTC
TACTTTGCAAGATAGTCTTGAGTAGTAAAATAAATAGATAGAGAAAATCAGCCTCGACTGTGCCTTCTAG
TTGCCAGCCATCTGTTGTTTGCCCCTCCCCCGTGCCTTCCTTGACCCTGGAAGGTGCCACTCCCACTGTC
CTTTCCTAATAAAATGAGGAAATTGCATCACAACACTCAACCCTATCTCGGTCTATTCTTTTGATTTATA
AGGGATTTTGCCGATTTCGGCCTATTGGTTAAAAAATGAGCTGATTTAACAAAAATTTAACGCGAATTAA
TTCTGTGGAATGTGTGTCAGTTAGGGTGTGGAAAGTCCCCAGGCTCCCCAGCAGGCAGAAGTATGCAAAG
CATGCATCTCAATTAGTCAGCAACCAGGTGTGGAAAGTCCCCAGGCTCCCCAGCAGGCAGAAGTATGCAA
AGCATGCATCTCAATTAGTCAGCAACCATAGTCCCGCCCCTAACTCCGCCCATCCCGCCCCTAACTCCGC
CCAGTTCCGCCCATTCTCCGCCCCATGGCTGACTAATTTTTTTTATTTATGCAGAGGCCGAGGCCGCCTC
TGCCTCTGAGCTATTCCAGAAGTAGTGAGGAGGCTTTTTTGGAGGCCTAGGCTTTTGCAAAAAGCTCCCG
GGAGCTTGTATATCCATTTTCGGATCTGATCAGCACGTGTTGACAATTAATCATCGGCATAGTATATCGG
CATAGTATAATACGACAAGGTGAGGAACTAAACCATGACCGAGTACAAGCCCACGGTGCGCCTCGCCACC
CGCGACGACGTCCCCAGGGCCGTACGCACCCTCGCCGCCGCGTTCGCCGACTACCCCGCCACGCGCCACA
CCGTCGATCCGGACCGCCACATCGAGCGGGTCACCGAGCTGCAAGAACTCTTCCTCACGCGCGTCGGGCT
CGACATCGGCAAGGTGTGGGTCGCGGACGACGGCGCCGCGGTGGCGGTCTGGACCACGCCGGAGAGCGTC
GAAGCGGGGGCGGTGTTCGCCGAGATCGGCCCGCGCATGGCCGAGTTGAGCGGTTCCCGGCTGGCCGCGC
AGCAACAGATGGAAGGCCTCCTGGCGCCGCACCGGCCCAAGGAGCCCGCGTGGTTCCTGGCCACCGTCGG
CGTCTCGCCCGACCACCAGGGCAAGGGTCTGGGCAGCGCCGTCGTGCTCCCCGGAGTGGAGGCGGCCGAG
CGCGCCGGGGTGCCCGCCTTCCTGGAGACATCCGCGCCCCGCAACCTCCCCTTCTACGAGCGGCTCGGCT
TCACCGTCACCGCCGACGTCGAGGTGCCCGAAGGACCGCGCACCTGGTGCATGACCCGCAAGCCCGGTGC
CTGACACGTGCTACGAGATTTCGATTCCACCGCCGCCTTCTATGAAAGGTTGGGCTTCGGAATCGTTTTC
CGGGACGCCGGCTGGATGATCCTCCAGCGCGGGGATCTCATGCTGGAGTTCTTCGCCCACCCCAACTTGT
TTATTGCAGCTTATAATGGTTACAAATAAAGCAATAGCATCACAAATTTCACAAATAAAGCATTTTTTTC
ACTGCATTCTAGTTGTGGTTTGTCCAAACTCATCAATGTATCTTATCATGTCTGTATACCGTCGACCTCT
AGCTAGAGCTTGGCGTAATCATGGTCATTACCAATGCTTAATCAGTGAGGCACCTATCTCAGCGATCTGT
CTATTTCGTTCATCCATAGTTGCCTGACTCCCCGTCGTGTAGATAACTACGATACGGGAGGGCTTACCAT
CTGGCCCCAGCGCTGCGATGATACCGCGAGAACCACGCTCACCGGCTCCGGATTTATCAGCAATAAACCA
GCCAGCCGGAAGGGCCGAGCGCAGAAGTGGTCCTGCAACTTTATCCGCCTCCATCCAGTCTATTAATTGT
TGCCGGGAAGCTAGAGTAAGTAGTTCGCCAGTTAATAGTTTGCGCAACGTTGTTGCCATCGCTACAGGCA
TCGTGGTGTCACGCTCGTCGTTTGGTATGGCTTCATTCAGCTCCGGTTCCCAACGATCAAGGCGAGTTAC
ATGATCCCCCATGTTGTGCAAAAAAGCGGTTAGCTCCTTCGGTCCTCCGATCGTTGTCAGAAGTAAGTTG
GCCGCAGTGTTATCACTCATGGTTATGGCAGCACTGCATAATTCTCTTACTGTCATGCCATCCGTAAGAT
GCTTTTCTGTGACTGGTGAGTACTCAACCAAGTCATTCTGAGAATAGTGTATGCGGCGACCGAGTTGCTC
TTGCCCGGCGTCAATACGGGATAATACCGCGCCACATAGCAGAACTTTAAAAGTGCTCATCATTGGAAAA
CGTTCTTCGGGGCGAAAACTCTCAAGGATCTTACCGCTGTTGAGATCCAGTTCGATGTAACCCACTCGTG
CACCCAACTGATCTTCAGCATCTTTTACTTTCACCAGCGTTTCTGGGTGAGCAAAAACAGGAAGGCAAAA
TGCCGCAAAAAAGGGAATAAGGGCGACACGGAAATGTTGAATACTCATATTCTTCCTTTTTCAATATTAT
TGAAGCATTTATCAGGGTTATTGTCTCATGAGCGGATACATATTTGAATGTATTTAGAAAAATAAACAAA
TAGGGGTCAGTGTTACAACCAATTAACCAATTCTGAACATTATCGCGAGCCCATTTATACCTGAATATGG
CTCATAACACCCCTTGCTCATGACCAAAATCCCTTAACGTGAGTTACGCGCGCGTCGTTCCACTGAGCGT
CAGACCCCGTAGAAAAGATCAAAGGATCTTCTTGAGATCCTTTTTTTCTGCGCGTAATCTGCTGCTTGCA
AACAAAAAAACCACCGCTACCAGCGGTGGTTTGTTTGCCGGATCAAGAGCTACCAACTCTTTTTCCGAAG
GTAACTGGCTTCAGCAGAGCGCAGATACCAAATACTGTTCTTCTAGTGTAGCCGTAGTTAGCCCACCACT
TCAAGAACTCTGTAGCACCGCCTACATACCTCGCTCTGCTAATCCTGTTACCAGTGGCTGCTGCCAGTGG
CGATAAGTCGTGTCTTACCGGGTTGGACTCAAGACGATAGTTACCGGATAAGGCGCAGCGGTCGGGCTGA
ACGGGGGGTTCGTGCACACAGCCCAGCTTGGAGCGAACGACCTACACCGAACTGAGATACCTACAGCGTG
AGCTATGAGAAAGCGCCACGCTTCCCGAAGGGAGAAAGGCGGACAGGTATCCGGTAAGCGGCAGGGTCGG
AACAGGAGAGCGCACGAGGGAGCTTCCAGGGGGAAACGCCTGGTATCTTTATAGTCCTGTCGGGTTTCGC
CACCTCTGACTTGAGCGTCGATTTTTGTGATGCTCGTCAGGGGGGCGGAGCCTATGGAAAAACGCCAGCA
ACGCGGCCTTTTTACGGTTCCTGGCCTTTTGCTGGCCTTTTGCTCACATGTTCTTTCCTGCGTTATCCCC
TGATTCTGTGGATAACCGTATTACCGCCTTTGAGTGAGCTGATACCGCTCGCCGCAGCCGAACGACCGAG
CGCAGCGAGTCAGTGAGCGAGGAAGCGGAAGGCGAGAGTAGGGAACTGCCAGGCATCAAACTAAGCAGAA
GGCCCCTGACGGATGGCCTTTTTGCGTTTCTACAAACTCTTTCTGTGTTGTAAAACGACGGCCAGTCTTA
AGCTCGGGCCCCCTGGGCGGTTCTGATAACGAGTAATCGTTAATCCGCAAATAACGTAAAAACCCGCTTC
GGCGGGTTTTTTTATGGGGGGAGTTTAGGGAAAGAGCATTTGTCAGAATATTTAAGGGCGCCTGTCACTT
TGCTTGATATATGAGAATTATTTAACCTTATAAATGAGAAAAAAGCAACGCACTTTAAATAAGATACGTT
GCTTTTTCGATTGATGAACACCTATAATTAAACTATTCATCTATTATTTATGATTTTTTGTATATACAAT
ATTTCTAGTTTGTTAAAGAGAATTAAGAAAATAAATCTCGAAAATAATAAAGGGAAAATCAGTTTTTGAT
ATCAAAATTATACATGTCAACGATAATACAAAATATAATACAAACTATAAGATGTTATCAGTATTTATTA
TCATTTAGAATAAATTTTGTGTCGCCCTTAATTGTGAGCGGATAACAATTACGAGCTTCATGCACAGTGG
CGTTGACTCAATATTGGCCATTAGCCATATTATTCATTGGTTATATAGCATAAATCAATATTGGCTATTG
GCCATTGCATACGTTGTATCTATATCATAATATGTACATTTATATTGGCTCATGTCCAATATGACCGCCA
TGTT
Features (pLannotate 1.2.2; 20 found; start..end, strand, type, name):
     77..380     +  enhancer       CMV enhancer: human cytomegalovirus immediate early enhancer
    381..584     +  promoter       CMV promoter: human cytomegalovirus (CMV) immediate early promoter
    720..763     +  intron         CMV intron (fragment): modified intron A from human cytomegalovirus
    815..833     +  promoter       SP6 promoter: promoter for bacteriophage SP6 RNA polymerase
    837..874     +  CDS            IgH signal sequence (fragment): signal sequence from the mouse immunoglobulin heavy chain variable region
   1415..2293    +  CDS            IGHG4 (fragment): IGHG4_HUMAN - Experimental evidence at protein level: Swiss-Prot protein existence level 1. Constant region of immunoglobulin heavy chains. Immunoglobulins, also known as antibodies, are membrane-bound or secreted glycoproteins produced by B lymphocytes. In the recognition phase of humoral immunity, the membrane-bound immunoglobulins serve as receptors which, upon binding of a specific antigen, trigger the clonal expansion and differentiation of B lymphocytes into immunoglobulins- secreting plasma cells. Secreted immunoglobulins mediate the effector phase of humoral immunity, which results in
   2508..2619    +  polyA_signal   bGH poly(A) signal: bovine growth hormone polyadenylation signal
   2620..2728    +  rep_origin     f1 ori (fragment): f1 bacteriophage origin of replication; arrow indicates direction of (+) strand synthesis
   2742..3071    +  promoter       SV40 promoter: SV40 enhancer and early promoter
   3119..3166    +  promoter       EM7 promoter: synthetic bacterial promoter&nbsp
   3185..3784    +  CDS            PuroR (fragment): puromycin N-acetyltransferase; pac from Streptomyces; confers resistance to puromycin
   3794..3919    +  CDS            ble (fragment): BLE_KLEPN - Experimental evidence at protein level: Swiss-Prot protein existence level 1. Binding protein with a strong affinity to the bleomycin family of antibiotics. Binds to CL990; an antimitotic-antibiotic compound. From Klebsiella pneumoniae.
   3914..4035    +  polyA_signal   SV40 poly(A) signal: SV40 polyadenylation signal
   4088..4948    -  CDS            AmpR: β-lactamase; bla; confers resistance to ampicillin, carbenicillin, and related antibiotics
   4951..5047    -  promoter       AmpR promoter (fragment): bla
   5077..5101    -  CDS            KanR (fragment): aminoglycoside phosphotransferase; aph(3')-Ia; confers resistance to kanamycin
   5212..5800    +  rep_origin     ori: high-copy-number ColE1/pMB1/pBR322/pUC origin of replication
   6025..6042    +  terminator     rrnB T2 terminator (fragment): transcription terminator T2 from the E. coli rrnB gene
   6067..6086    -  CDS            lacZα (fragment): LacZα fragment of β-galactosidase; lacZ fragment
   6542..6558    +  protein_bind   lac operator: The lac repressor binds to the lac operator to inhibit transcription in E. coli. This inhibition can be relieved by adding lactose or isopropyl-β-D-thiogalactopyranoside (IPTG). lac repressor encoded by lacI
