[The description below was written by a language model from this plasmid's Addgene catalogue record and pLannotate feature annotations shown in this document.]
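Description:
pD649-HAsp-TMEM25-Fc(DAPA)-AviTag-6xHis is a mammalian expression plasmid built on the pD649 backbone for producing a secreted, soluble form of the human TMEM25 extracellular domain. It is maintained in E. coli at high copy through a ColE1/pUC-type origin and selected with ampicillin via the β-lactamase gene. The annotated sequence (about 6.7 kb) also contains an SV40 early promoter/EM7 promoter unit driving a puromycin N-acetyltransferase coding region followed by an SV40 polyadenylation signal, which would allow puromycin selection in mammalian cells, although the record does not describe that use. Several other short hits in the table (f1 ori, ble, KanR, lacZα, rrnB terminator fragments, lac operator) appear to be backbone remnants rather than functional parts.

The expression cassette uses the CMV immediate-early enhancer and promoter with a fragment of CMV intron A, followed by an SP6 promoter that also serves as a sequencing primer site. Translation starts with a secretion signal: the plasmid name indicates an "HAsp" leader, and the annotation tool matches this region to a fragment of a mouse immunoglobulin heavy-chain signal sequence. The 618 bp TMEM25 ectodomain insert sits between preserved NotI and AscI sites and is fused at its C terminus to a human IgG Fc (annotated by similarity as IGHG4) carrying the D265A and P329A "DAPA" substitutions, generally used to reduce Fc effector interactions. An AviTag for site-specific enzymatic biotinylation and a 6xHis tag for metal-affinity purification follow, and a bGH polyadenylation signal ends the transcript. The AviTag and His tag are not annotated separately in the feature table. The construct belongs to a collection made for screening protein–protein interactions among human IgSF cell-surface proteins. The depositor notes that some plasmids in the set may carry an IS4-like transposase insertion upstream of the CMV promoter; none is annotated here.
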