Addgene plasmid #156621: pD649-HAsp-TMEM25-Fc(DAPA)-AviTag-6xHis
Purpose: Mammalian expression of cell-surface protein extracellular domain fused to Fc(DAPA)-Avi-6xHis. Protein is secreted from cells.
Depositing lab: Chris Garcia. Depositing organization: Stanford University. Publication: A Human IgSF Cell-Surface Interactome Reveals a Complex Network of Protein-Protein Interactions. Wojtowicz WM, Vielmetter J, Fernandes RA, Siepe DH, Eastman CL, Chisholm GB, Cox S, Klock H, Anderson PW, Rue SM, Miller JJ, Glaser SM, Bragstad ML, Vance J, Lam AW, Lesley SA, Zinn K, Garcia KC. Cell. 2020 Aug 20;182(4):1027-1043.e17. doi: 10.1016/j.cell.2020.07.025. PubMed 32822567.
Backbone
  Vector backbone: pD649
  Backbone size w/o insert (bp): 6106
  Vector type: Mammalian Expression
Growth in bacteria
  Bacterial resistance: Ampicillin, 100 μg/mL
  Growth temperature: 37°C
  Growth strain: DH5alpha
  Copy number: High Copy
Gene/Insert
  Gene/Insert name: TMEM25 (alt name: TMM25)
  Species: H. sapiens (human)
  Insert size (bp): 618
  Mutation: Fc region of human IgG contains D265A and P329A mutations (DAPA)
  Entrez Gene: TMEM25
  Promoter: CMV/SP6
  Tag / fusion protein: Fc(DAPA)-AviTag-6xHis (C terminal on backbone)
  Cloning method: Restriction Enzyme; 5′ cloning site GCGGCCGC (not destroyed); 3′ cloning site GGCGCGCC (not destroyed)
  Sequencing primers: 5′ ATTTAGGTGACACTATAG; 3′ CACGTACCAGTTGAACTTCACC
Resource information
  A portion of this plasmid was derived from a plasmid made by: synthesis by ThermoFisher
Terms and licenses: Academic/Nonprofit Terms; Industry Terms: Not Available to Industry
Depositor comments: Some plasmids in this collection may have an IS4-like element ISVsa5 family transposase upstream of the CMV promoter.
How to cite: pD649-HAsp-TMEM25-Fc(DAPA)-AviTag-6xHis was a gift from Chris Garcia (Addgene plasmid # 156621 ; http://n2t.net/addgene:156621 ; RRID:Addgene_156621)
