>Addgene plasmid #156621 | pD649-HAsp-TMEM25-Fc(DAPA)-AviTag-6xHis | depositor partial sequence | sequence record 302352 | insert (extracellular domain)
GAACTGGAACCTCAGATTGATGGACAGACATGGGCCGAGAGAGCCCTGAGAGAAAACGAGAGACACGCCT
TCACCTGTAGAGTGGCTGGTGGCCCTGGAACACCTAGACTGGCTTGGTATCTGGACGGACAGCTGCAAGA
GGCCAGCACAAGCAGACTGCTGTCTGTTGGCGGAGAGGCCTTTAGCGGCGGCACAAGCACTTTTACCGTG
ACAGCCCACAGAGCCCAGCACGAGCTGAATTGCAGCCTGCAAGATCCCAGAAGCGGCAGATCAGCCAATG
CCAGCGTGATCCTGAACGTGCAGTTCAAGCCTGAGATCGCCCAAGTGGGCGCCAAGTACCAAGAAGCTCA
AGGACCTGGACTGCTGGTGGTGCTGTTTGCCCTCGTTAGAGCCAATCCTCCTGCCAACGTGACCTGGATC
GATCAGGATGGCCCTGTGACCGTGAATACCAGCGACTTTCTGGTGCTGGACGCCCAGAATTACCCCTGGC
TGACCAATCACACAGTGCAGCTCCAGCTGAGATCTCTGGCCCACAATCTGAGCGTGGTGGCCACAAATGA
TGTGGGCGTGACAAGCGCTTCTCTGCCTGCTCCTGGACTCCTGGCCACAAGAGTTGAA
